>Addgene plasmid #127528 | INCTbiosyn-p35S-GFP(rc)Bxb1 | addgene full sequence | sequence record 250843 | Addgene NGS Result
TCAATTGGATTAGGAGTTTGGAAGATAATTTGGCACAGTTAGTCCTCTCCAAATGAAATGAACTTCCTTA
TATAGAGGAAGGGTCTTGCGAAGGATAGTGGGATTGTGCGTCATCCCTTACGTCAGTGGAGATATCACAT
CAATCCACTTGCTTTGAAGACGTGGTTGGAACGTCTTCTTTTTCCACGATGCTCCTCGTGGGTGGGGGTC
CATCTTTGGGACCACTGTCGGCAGAGGCATCTTCAACGATGGCCTTTCCTTTATCGCAATGATGGCATTT
GTAGGAGCCACCTTCCTTTTCCACTATCTTCACAATAAAGTGACAGATAGCTGGGCAATGGAATCCGAGG
AGGTTTCCGGATATTACCCTTTGTTGAAAAGTCTCATATGAAATTAGGGTCTATATAGTTATAATTTGAT
GAATTAGAGCTCCAGCTTTTGTTCCCTTTAGTGAGGGTTAATTTCGAGCTTGGCGTAATCATGGTCATAG
CTGTTTCCTGTGTGAAATTGTTATCCGCTCACAATTCCACACAACATACGAGCCGGAAGCATAAAGTGTA
AAGCCTGGGGTGCCTAATGAGTGAGCTAACTCACATTAATTGCGTTGCGCTCACTGCCCGCTTTCCAGTC
GGGAAACCTGTCGTGCCAGCTGCATTAATGAATCGGCCAACGCGCGGGGAGAGGCGGTTTGCGTATTGGG
CGCTCTTCCGCTTCCTCGCTCACTGACTCGCTGCGCTCGGTCGTTCGGCTGCGGCGAGCGGTATCAGCTC
ACTCAAAGGCGGTAATACGGTTATCCACAGAATCAGGGGATAACGCAGGAAAGAACATGTGAGCAAAAGG
CCAGCAAAAGGCCAGGAACCGTAAAAAGGCCGCGTTGCTGGCGTTTTTCCATAGGCTCCGCCCCCCTGAC
GAGCATCACAAAAATCGACGCTCAAGTCAGAGGTGGCGAAACCCGACAGGACTATAAAGATACCAGGCGT
TTCCCCCTGGAAGCTCCCTCGTGCGCTCTCCTGTTCCGACCCTGCCGCTTACCGGATACCTGTCCGCCTT
TCTCCCTTCGGGAAGCGTGGCGCTTTCTCATAGCTCACGCTGTAGGTATCTCAGTTCGGTGTAGGTCGTT
CGCTCCAAGCTGGGCTGTGTGCACGAACCCCCCGTTCAGCCCGACCGCTGCGCCTTATCCGGTAACTATC
GTCTTGAGTCCAACCCGGTAAGACACGACTTATCGCCACTGGCAGCAGCCACTGGTAACAGGATTAGCAG
AGCGAGGTATGTAGGCGGTGCTACAGAGTTCTTGAAGTGGTGGCCTAACTACGGCTACACTAGAAGAACA
GTATTTGGTATCTGCGCTCTGCTGAAGCCAGTTACCTTCGGAAAAAGAGTTGGTAGCTCTTGATCCGGCA
AACAAACCACCGCTGGTAGCGGTGGTTTTTTTGTTTGCAAGCAGCAGATTACGCGCAGAAAAAAAGGATC
TCAAGAAGATCCTTTGATCTTTTCTACGGGGTCTGACGCTCAGTGGAACGAAAACTCACGTTAAGGGATT
TTGGTCATGAGATTATCAAAAAGGATCTTCACCTAGATCCTTTTAAATTAAAAATGAAGTTTTAAATCAA
TCTAAAGTATATATGAGTAAACTTGGTCTGACAGTTACCAATGCTTAATCAGTGAGGCACCTATCTCAGC
GATCTGTCTATTTCGTTCATCCATAGTTGCCTGACTCCCCGTCGTGTAGATAACTACGATACGGGAGGGC
TTACCATCTGGCCCCAGTGCTGCAATGATACCGCGAGACCCACGCTCACCGGCTCCAGATTTATCAGCAA
TAAACCAGCCAGCCGGAAGGGCCGAGCGCAGAAGTGGTCCTGCAACTTTATCCGCCTCCATCCAGTCTAT
TAATTGTTGCCGGGAAGCTAGAGTAAGTAGTTCGCCAGTTAATAGTTTGCGCAACGTTGTTGCCATTGCT
ACAGGCATCGTGGTGTCACGCTCGTCGTTTGGTATGGCTTCATTCAGCTCCGGTTCCCAACGATCAAGGC
GAGTTACATGATCCCCCATGTTGTGCAAAAAAGCGGTTAGCTCCTTCGGTCCTCCGATCGTTGTCAGAAG
TAAGTTGGCCGCAGTGTTATCACTCATGGTTATGGCAGCACTGCATAATTCTCTTACTGTCATGCCATCC
GTAAGATGCTTTTCTGTGACTGGTGAGTACTCAACCAAGTCATTCTGAGAATAGTGTATGCGGCGACCGA
GTTGCTCTTGCCCGGCGTCAATACGGGATAATACCGCGCCACATAGCAGAACTTTAAAAGTGCTCATCAT
TGGAAAACGTTCTTCGGGGCGAAAACTCTCAAGGATCTTACCGCTGTTGAGATCCAGTTCGATGTAACCC
ACTCGTGCACCCAACTGATCTTCAGCATCTTTTACTTTCACCAGCGTTTCTGGGTGAGCAAAAACAGGAA
GGCAAAATGCCGCAAAAAAGGGAATAAGGGCGACACGGAAATGTTGAATACTCATACTCTTCCTTTTTCA
ATATTATTGAAGCATTTATCAGGGTTATTGTCTCATGAGCGGATACATATTTGAATGTATTTAGAAAAAT
AAACAAATAGGGGTTCCGCGCACATTTCCCCGAAAAGTGCCACCTG
[124 nt withheld, positions 2637-2760]
C
[91 nt withheld, positions 2762-2852]
A
[49 nt withheld, positions 2854-2902]
CCTTTGACGTTGGAGTCCACGTTCTTT
[37 nt withheld, positions 2930-2966]
ACCCTATCTCGGTCTATTCTTTTGATTTATAAGGGATTTTGCCGATTTCGGCCTATTGGTTAAAAAATGA
GCTGATTTAACAAAAATTTAACGCGAATTTTAACAAAATATTAACGCTTACAATTTGCCATTCGCCATTC
AGGCTGCGCAACTGTTGGGAAGGGCGATCGGTGCGGGCCTCTTCGCTATTACGCCAGCTGGCGAAAGGGG
GATGTGCTGCAAGGCGATTAAGTTGGGTAACGCCAGGGTTTTCCCAGTCACGACGTTGTAAAACGACGGC
CAGTGAATTGTAATACGACTCACTATAGGGCGAATTGGGTACCCGATCTAGTCCTCATAGATGACACCGC
GCGCGATAATTTATCCAAGTTTGCGCGCGATATTTTGTTTTCTATCGCGTATTAAATGTATAATTGCGGG
ACTCTAATCATAAAAACCCATCTCATAAATAACGTCATGCATTACATGTTAAATATTACATGCTTAACGT
AATTCAACAGAAATTATATGATAATCATCGCAAGACCGGCAACAGGATTCAATCTTAAGAAACTTTATTG
CCAAATGTTTGAACGATCGGGGAAATTCGCGGCCGCAAGCTTGTCGTGGTTTGTCTGGTCAACCACCGCG
GTCTCAGTGGTGTACGGTACAAACCCCGACCCCATGGTGAGCAAGGGCGAGGAGCTGTTCACCGGGGTGG
TGCCCATCCTGGTCGAGCTGGACGGCGACGTAAACGGCCACAAGTTCAGCGTGTCCGGCGAGGGCGAGGG
CGATGCCACCTACGGCAAGCTGACCCTGAAGTTCATCTGCACCACCGGCAAGCTGCCCGTGCCCTGGCCC
ACCCTCGTGACCACCCTGACCTACGGCGTGCAGTGCTTCAGCCGCTACCCCGACCACATGAAGCAGCACG
ACTTCTTCAAGTCCGCCATGCCCGAAGGCTACGTCCAGGAGCGCACCATCTTCTTCAAGGACGACGGCAA
CTACAAGACCCGCGCCGAGGTGAAGTTCGAGGGCGACACCCTGGTGAACCGCATCGAGCTGAAGGGCATC
GACTTCAAGGAGGACGGCAACATCCTGGGGCACAAGCTGGAGTACAACTACAACAGCCACAACGTCTATA
TCATGGCCGACAAGCAGAAGAACGGCATCAAGGTGAACTTCAAGATCCGCCACAACATCGAGGACGGCAG
CGTGCAGCTCGCCGACCACTACCAGCAGAACACCCCCATCGGCGACGGCCCCGTGCTGCTGCCCGACAAC
CACTACCTGAGCACCCAGTCCGCCCTGAGCAAAGACCCCAACGAGAAGCGCGATCACATGGTCCTGCTGG
AGTTCGTGACCGCCGCCGGGATCACTCTCGGCATGGACGAGCTGTACAAGTAACTCGAGGCCCGGATGAT
CCTGACGACGGAGACCGCCGTCGTCGACAAGCCGGCCGAGAAT
Features (pLannotate 1.2.2; 15 found; start..end, strand, type, name):
     42..386     -  promoter       CaMV 35S promoter: strong constitutive promoter from cauliflower mosaic virus
     43..89      -  promoter       minimal CaMV 35S promoter: minimal 35S promoter from cauliflower mosaic virus
    445..463     -  promoter       T3 promoter: promoter for bacteriophage T3 RNA polymerase
    508..524     -  protein_bind   lac operator: The lac repressor binds to the lac operator to inhibit transcription in E. coli. This inhibition can be relieved by adding lactose or isopropyl-β-D-thiogalactopyranoside (IPTG). lac repressor encoded by lacI
    532..562     -  promoter       lac promoter: promoter for the E. coli lac operon
    577..598     -  protein_bind   CAP binding site: CAP binding activates transcription in the presence of cAMP. E. coli catabolite activator protein
    611..703     -  CDS            lacI (fragment): lac repressor; lacI; The lac repressor binds to the lac operator to inhibit transcription in E. coli. This inhibition can be relieved by adding lactose or isopropyl-β-D-thiogalactopyranoside (IPTG).
    886..1474    -  rep_origin     ori: high-copy-number ColE1/pMB1/pBR322/pUC origin of replication
   1645..2505    -  CDS            AmpR: β-lactamase; bla; confers resistance to ampicillin, carbenicillin, and related antibiotics
   2506..2610    -  promoter       AmpR promoter: bla
   2637..3065    +  rep_origin     f1 ori (sequence partly withheld): f1 bacteriophage origin of replication; arrow indicates direction of (+) strand synthesis
   3097..3254    -  CDS            lacZα (fragment): LacZα fragment of β-galactosidase; lacZ fragment
   3257..3275    +  promoter       T7 promoter: promoter for bacteriophage T7 RNA polymerase
   3302..3544    -  terminator     NOS terminator: nopaline synthase terminator and poly(A) signal
   3630..4349    +  CDS            EGFP: the original enhanced GFP (Yang et al., 1996) mammalian codon-optimized
