[The description below was written by a language model from this plasmid's Addgene catalogue record and pLannotate feature annotations shown in this document.]
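Description:
INCTbiosyn-p35S-GFP(rc)Bxb1 is a plant expression "switch" plasmid built on the pBluescript SK(-) backbone. It is propagated in E. coli as a high-copy plasmid through its ColE1/pUC-type origin and selected with ampicillin via the β-lactamase gene. The backbone also contributes an f1 phage origin, T3 and T7 promoters, and remnants of the lac promoter/operator and lacZα region flanking the cloning site. No plant selectable marker or T-DNA borders are annotated, which suggests direct or transient delivery into plant cells rather than Agrobacterium-mediated transformation, although the record does not state the delivery route.

The synthesized insert of about 1.5 kb combines a constitutive CaMV 35S promoter, an EGFP coding sequence and a nopaline synthase (NOS) terminator/poly(A) signal. In the feature table the promoter and terminator lie on one strand and EGFP on the opposite strand, confirming that the reporter is inverted relative to its regulatory elements, so no functional GFP transcript should be made in the starting state. According to the catalogue entry, the EGFP sequence is flanked by attB and attP attachment sites for the serine integrase Bxb1; these sites were not picked up by the automated annotation. When Bxb1 integrase is supplied, recombination between the attB and attP sites flips the intervening segment, placing EGFP in the sense orientation downstream of 35S and upstream of the NOS terminator. The resulting attL/attR sites are not substrates for the integrase alone, so the switch is effectively unidirectional. The construct serves as a fluorescent reporter of Bxb1 activity in plant cells (Arabidopsis thaliana is the listed species), as part of a set of integrase-controlled genetic switches designed for eukaryotic cells.
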