Addgene plasmid #127528: INCTbiosyn-p35S-GFP(rc)Bxb1
Purpose: Plasmid has a CaMV 35S promoter in a forward sequence orientation and an inverted EGFP coding sequence (reverse complement) flanked by attB and attP integrase Bxb1 attachment sites.
Depositing lab: Martin Bonamino. Depositing organization: Instituto Nacional de Cancer (INCA). Publication: Genetic switches designed for eukaryotic cells and controlled by serine integrases. Gomide MS, Sales TT, Barros LRC, Limia CG, de Oliveira MA, Florentino LH, Barros LMG, Robledo ML, Jose GPC, Almeida MSM, Lima RN, Rehen SK, Lacorte C, Melo EO, Murad AM, Bonamino MH, Coelho CM, Rech E. Commun Biol. 2020 May 22;3(1):255. doi: 10.1038/s42003-020-0971-8. PubMed 32444777.
Backbone
  Vector backbone: pBluescript SK(-)
  Vector type: Plant Expression
Growth in bacteria
  Bacterial resistance: Ampicillin, 100 μg/mL
  Growth temperature: 37°C
  Growth strain: DH5alpha
  Copy number: High Copy
Gene/Insert
  Gene/Insert name: EGFP reverse complement coding sequence flanked by attB/attP Integrase Bxb1 attachment sites. (alt name: Switch vector INT Bxb1)
  Species: A. thaliana (mustard weed)
  Insert size (bp): 1546
  Cloning method: Unknown
Terms and licenses: Academic/Nonprofit Terms; Industry Terms: Not Available to Industry
Depositor comments: The whole insert (promoter, CDS and terminator) was synthesized and cloned into backbone plasmid. The CaMV 35S promoter sequence is derived from iGEM registry (BBa_K1547006); the EGFP coding sequence from Chiu, W. et al. Curr. Biol. 6, 325-330 (1996); the attB/P integrase Bxb1 attachment sites sequences from Bonnet, J. et al. Science 340, 599-603 (2013) (Genbank KC529327.1); and the NOS terminator sequence from pBI426 plasmid of Datla, R.S., et al. Gene 101, 239-246 (1991).
How to cite: INCTbiosyn-p35S-GFP(rc)Bxb1 was a gift from Martin Bonamino (Addgene plasmid # 127528 ; http://n2t.net/addgene:127528 ; RRID:Addgene_127528)
